>Addgene plasmid #101310 | pMflT-o2 | addgene full sequence | sequence record 198875 | Addgene NGS Result
TCCCTTTAGTGAGGGTTAATGTCGTGACTGGGAAAACCCTGGCGGAATTCGGCCAGTCTACATGTACTCT
TTTTGATAAAAAATTGGAGATTCCTTTACAAATATGCTCTTACGTGCTATTATTTAAGTGACTATTTAAA
AGGAGTTAATAAATATGCGGCAAGGTATTCTTAAATAAACTGTCAATTTGATAGCGGGAACAAATAATTA
GATGTCCTTTTTTAGGAGGGCTTAGTTTTTTGTACCCAGTTTAAGAATACCTTTATCATGTGATTCTAAA
GTATCCAGAGAATATCTGTATGCTTTGTATACCTATGGTTATGCATAAAAATCCCGGTGATAAAAGTATT
TATCACTGGGATTTTTATGCCCTTTTGGGTTTTTGAATGGAGGAAATCTAGATGAAAATCATAAATATCG
GTGTATTAGCTCACGTTGATGCAGGAAAAACAACATTAACTGAATCACTTTTATATAACTCTGGTGCAAT
TACTGAACTTGGTTCAGTAGATAAAGGTACTACTCGTACTGATAATACATTATTAGAACGTCAACGTGGA
ATCACAATTCAAACAGGTATCACATCTTTTCAATGGGAAAATACAAAAGTAAATATTATAGATACACCTG
GACACATGGATTTCCTTGCAGAAGTATACCGTAGTCTTTCAGTATTAGATGGTGCTATTTTACTTATCAG
CGCTAAAGATGGAGTTCAAGCTCAAACTCGTATCTTATTTCACGCATTACGTAAAATGGGTATTCCAACA
ATTTTCTTTATAAACAAAATTGACCAAAACGGAATTGATTTAAGTACAGTTTATCAAGATATCAAAGAAA
AACTTTCTGCTGAAATCGTTATTAAACAAAAAGTTGAATTATACCCAAACGTTTGCGTAACAAATTTTAC
TGAATCAGAACAATGGGATACAGTTATAGAAGGTAATGATGATTTATTAGAAAAATACATGTCAGGTAAA
TCATTAGAAGCATTAGAATTAGAACAAGAAGAAAGTATTCGTTTCCAAAACTGTTCTTTATTCCCTTTAT
ACCATGGAAGCGCTAAAAGTAACATAGGTATTGATAACTTAATTGAAGTTATTACTAACAAATTTTACTC
TTCAACTCATCGTGGTCCTTCTGAATTATGCGGTAACGTTTTCAAAATTGAATATACAAAAAAACGTCAA
CGTTTAGCTTATATACGTCTTTATAGTGGTGTTTTACATTTACGTGATAGTGTTCGTGTTAGTGAAAAAG
AAAAGATTAAAGTTACAGAAATGTATACTTCTATTAACGGTGAATTATGCAAAATTGACCGTGCATATTC
AGGTGAAATTGTAATTTTACAAAACGAATTTCTTAAACTTAATAGTGTACTTGGTGACACAAAACTTTTA
CCACAACGTAAGAAAATTGAAAATCCACACCCATTACTTCAAACAACAGTAGAACCAAGCAAACCTGAAC
AACGTGAAATGCTTTTAGATGCTCTTTTAGAAATTAGTGACTCTGACCCACTTTTACGTTACTATGTAGA
TTCTACTACTCATGAAATTATTCTTTCTTTCCTTGGTAAAGTTCAAATGGAAGTTATTTCTGCATTATTA
CAAGAAAAATATCATGTTGAAATCGAATTAAAAGAACCTACTGTAATTTATATGGAACGTCCATTAAAAA
ATGCTGAATATACAATTCATATTGAAGTTCCACCAAATCCATTTTGGGCTTCTATTGGTCTTTCTGTTTC
TCCACTTCCACTTGGTAGCGGAATGCAATATGAAAGTAGCGTAAGTTTAGGTTATCTTAATCAAAGTTTC
CAAAACGCAGTTATGGAAGGTATTCGTTACGGTTGCGAACAAGGTTTATACGGTTGGAATGTTACAGACT
GCAAAATCTGTTTTAAGTATGGACTTTACTATTCACCTGTATCAACACCTGCTGACTTTCGTATGCTTGC
ACCAATTGTTTTAGAACAAGTTTTAAAGAAAGCTGGAACTGAACTTTTAGAACCATACCTTTCTTTTAAA
ATCTATGCACCACAAGAATACTTAAGTCGTGCTTATAACGATGCACCTAAATACTGTGCTAATATTGTTG
ATACTCAATTAAAGAACAACGAAGTAATTTTAAGCGGAGAAATTCCTGCACGTTGTATTCAAGAATATCG
TAGTGATTTAACATTTTTCACTAATGGACGTTCTGTTTGCTTAACTGAATTAAAAGGTTATCATGTTACT
ACTGGTGAACCTGTATGCCAACCACGTCGTCCTAATAGTCGTATTGATAAAGTTCGTTATATGTTCAACA
AAATCACATAATAATACTAGTAGCGGCCGCTGCAGTAATACGACTCACTATAGGGCATACGATTTAGGTG
ACACTATAGTAGGGATAACAGGGTAATTTAGTAGGTAGGGCTATATGGTCGTTATGCGATACTGATGCAT
AAAGGCCGCGTTGCTGGCGTTTTTCCATAGGCTCCGCCCCCCTGACGAGCATCACAAAAATCGACGCTCA
AGTCAGAGGTGGCGAAACCCGACAGGACTATAAAGATACCAGGCGTTTCCCCCTGGAAGCTCCCTCGTGC
GCTCTCCTGTTCCGACCCTGCCGCTTACCGGATACCTGTCCGCCTTTCTCCCTTCGGGAAGCGTGGCGCT
TTCTCATAGCTCACGCTGTAGGTATCTCAGTTCGGTGTAGGTCGTTCGCTCCAAGCTGGGCTGTGTGCAC
GAACCCCCCGTTCAGCCCGACCGCTGCGCCTTATCCGGTAACTATCGTCTTGAGTCCAACCCGGTAAGAC
ACGACTTATCGCCACTGGCAGCAGCCACTGGTAACAGGATTAGCAGAGCGAGGTATGTAGGCGGTGCTAC
AGAGTTCTTGAAGTGGTGGCCTAACTACGGCTACACTAGAAGAACAGTATTTGGTATCTGCGCTCTGCTG
AAGCCAGTTACCTTCGGAAAAAGAGTTGGTAGCTCTTGATCCGGCAAACAAACCACCGCTGGTAGCGGTG
GTTTTTTTGTTTGCAAGCAGCAGATTACGCGCAGAAAAAAAAGAACTCAACGCGCAATTAACCCTCACTA
AAGGGAACAAAAGCTGGAGCGCTGCAGGAATTCGATATCAAGCTTATCGATGGTAAAGCAAGAACAACTG
CTATAAAAAATGCTAGACATCTTTCTATGTATTTTGCAAAAATAATTTTAAACCATACATCAACTCAAAT
TGGTGCAGAATTTGGTGGAAGAGACCATAGTACAGTTTTAAGTGCTATTTCGCGTATTGAAAAATTAATA
TATAAAGAAAAAGAATTCAAAAAAATAGTTGAGTCTTTAAAAAACGAAATAATAGGAAAATAGATGTAAA
TTCGCATCTATTTTTTTTGTGTGGAAAAGAAATTAAACTTGTTGAATAAAAAGTCATTTAAACCTTTATT
TACCGTTGTTTTATGAGTGTTTTCCACATATCAACTGCATTATAAATATTACTTATATAAAGAATAATAT
AATATATAAAAGCATGCGTATTTCTTTTGTTTTTATTTTATAAATATGAGATAATATATATTGTAAATAA
GAGGTGTTATATGAG
Features (pLannotate 1.2.2; 11 found; start..end, strand, type, name):
      3..20      -  promoter       T3 promoter (fragment): promoter for bacteriophage T3 RNA polymerase
     21..44      +  CDS            lacZα (fragment): LacZα fragment of β-galactosidase; lacZ fragment
    181..345     +  ncRNA          sRNA 0030: Accession: RF02864 - Enterococcus sRNA 30
    402..2318    +  CDS            tetM: TET1_ENTFL - Also known as tet(M). Experimental evidence at protein level: Swiss-Prot protein existence level 1. Abolishes the inhibitory effect of tetracyclin on protein synthesis by a non-covalent modification of the ribosomes. From Enterococcus faecalis (Streptococcus faecalis).
   2325..2345    +  misc_feature   BioBrick suffix: universal suffix for all parts
   2346..2364    +  promoter       T7 promoter: promoter for bacteriophage T7 RNA polymerase
   2372..2389    +  promoter       SP6 promoter (fragment): promoter for bacteriophage SP6 RNA polymerase
   2472..3060    -  rep_origin     ori: high-copy-number ColE1/pMB1/pBR322/pUC origin of replication
   3066..3084    +  promoter       T3 promoter: promoter for bacteriophage T3 RNA polymerase
   3101..3131    +  misc_feature   MCS (fragment): pBluescript multiple cloning site
   3117..3350    +  CDS            dnaA (fragment): DNAA_MESFL - Protein inferred from homology: Swiss-Prot protein existence level 3. Plays an important role in the initiation and regulation of chromosomal replication. Binds to the origin of replication; it binds specifically double-stranded DNA at a 9 bp consensus (dnaA box): 5'- TTATC[CA]A[CA]A-3'. DnaA binds to ATP and to acidic phospholipids. From Mesoplasma florum (strain ATCC 33453 / NBRC 100688 / NCTC 11704 / L1) (Acholeplasma florum).
