[The description below was written by a language model from this plasmid's Addgene catalogue record and pLannotate feature annotations shown in this document.]
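Description:
pMflT-o2 is a small (about 3.6 kb) shuttle-type plasmid built to test and exploit chromosomal replication origin sequences in Mesoplasma florum, a fast-growing, near-minimal mollicute of interest to synthetic biology. It is assembled on a ColE1 backbone. The high-copy ColE1/pMB1-type origin allows the plasmid to be propagated in standard Escherichia coli cloning strains, while the insert supplies a candidate origin for replication in M. florum. That insert is oriC2, a partial oriC fragment from M. florum strain L1 corresponding to the intergenic region between dnaA and dnaN. The feature table picks up a short fragment of the dnaA coding sequence next to a pBluescript-derived cloning site remnant, consistent with the cloned fragment extending from the end of dnaA into the downstream intergenic region. Such regions typically carry the DnaA boxes recognised by the initiator protein.

Selection in both hosts relies on a single marker, a recoded tetM gene. It encodes a ribosomal protection protein that relieves tetracycline inhibition of translation. The annotation upstream of tetM matches an Enterococcus small RNA family and probably reflects the native tetM leader or regulatory region, although the record does not explicitly name the promoter driving the gene. Other annotated elements are T3, T7 and SP6 promoter sequences, a lacZα remnant and a BioBrick suffix. These appear to be assembly junctions or leftovers of the modular construction rather than functional payload.

The plasmid carries only one part of the M. florum oriC region, so it appears suited to comparing which oriC fragments support plasmid replication in this organism and to developing oriC-based genetic tools for it.
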