Addgene plasmid #101310: pMflT-o2
Purpose: Contains: oriC2 fragment of M. florum L1 replication origin (dnaA/dnaN intergenic region), colE1 replication origin, recoded tetM resistance gene.
Depositing lab: Sébastien Rodrigue. Depositing organization: University of Sherbrooke. Publication: Development of oriC-Based Plasmids for Mesoplasma florum. Matteau D, Pepin ME, Baby V, Gauthier S, Arango Giraldo M, Knight TF, Rodrigue S. Appl Environ Microbiol. 2017 Mar 17;83(7). pii: e03374-16. doi: 10.1128/AEM.03374-16. Print 2017 Apr 1. PubMed 28115382.
Backbone
  Vector backbone: colE1
  Vector type: Bacterial Expression, Synthetic Biology
Growth in bacteria
  Bacterial resistance: Tetracycline, 10 μg/mL
  Growth temperature: 37°C
  Growth strain: DH5alpha
  Copy number: Unknown
Gene/Insert
  Gene/Insert name: oriC2 of M. florum strain L1 (dnaA/dnaN intergenic region) (alt name: Partial oriC region of M. florum L1)
  Species: Mesoplasma florum
Terms and licenses: Academic/Nonprofit Terms; Industry Terms: Not Available to Industry
How to cite: pMflT-o2 was a gift from Sébastien Rodrigue (Addgene plasmid # 101310 ; http://n2t.net/addgene:101310 ; RRID:Addgene_101310)
